Addgene plasmid #20560: pWZL Neo Myr Flag PCTK1
Depositing lab: William Hahn & Jean Zhao. Depositing organization: Dana-Farber Cancer Institute. Publication: Integrative Genomic Approaches Identify IKBKE as a Breast Cancer Oncogene (Kinase Library Clones). Boehm JS, Zhao JJ, Yao J, Kim SY, Firestein R, Dunn IF, Sjostrom SK, Garraway LA, Weremowicz S, Richardson AL, Greulich H, Stewart CJ, Mulvey LA, Shen RR, Ambrogio L, Hirozane-Kishikawa T, Hill DE, Vidal M, Meyerson M, Grenier JK, Hinkle G, Root DE, Roberts TM, Lander ES, Polyak K, Hahn WC. Cell. 2007 Jun 15. 129(6):1065-1079. 10.1016/j.cell.2007.03.052 PubMed 17574021.
Backbone
  Vector backbone: pWZL-Neo-Myr-Flag-DEST
  Backbone manufacturer: William Hahn Lab (available at Addgene, #15300)
  Vector type: Mammalian Expression, Retroviral
  Selectable markers: Neomycin (select with G418)
Growth in bacteria
  Bacterial resistance: Ampicillin, 100 μg/mL
  Growth temperature: 37°C
  Growth strain: Stbl3
  Growth instructions: Stbl3 cells to prevent recombination.
  Copy number: Unknown
Gene/Insert
  Gene/Insert name: PCTK1 (alt name: PCTAIRE protein kinase 1, transcript variant 3)
  Species: H. sapiens (human)
  GenBank ID: NM_006201
  Entrez Gene: CDK16 (a.k.a. PCTAIRE, PCTAIRE1, PCTGAIRE, PCTK1)
  Tag / fusion protein: Myr (N terminal on backbone); Flag (N terminal on backbone)
  Cloning method: Gateway Cloning
  Sequencing primers: 5′ pWZL-Fwd (GAA CCT CCT CGT TCG ACC); 3′ pWZL-Rev (TTC CGG GCC CTC ACA TTG)
Resource information
  A portion of this plasmid was derived from a plasmid made by: 1-D6
Terms and licenses: Academic/Nonprofit Terms; Industry Terms: Not Available to Industry
Depositor comments: ORFs were cloned into Gateway compatible pEntry vectors. An LR recombination reaction was performed to move the ORF to pWZL-Neo-Myr-Flag DEST such that the ORF would have 5' myristoylation and flag tags. This plasmid is part of a kinase library, and the gene has been verified, but has not been fully sequenced for minor mutations. Please see the following link for plasmids from this article that are not part of the kinase library http://www.addgene.org/pubmed/17574021
How to cite: pWZL Neo Myr Flag PCTK1 was a gift from William Hahn & Jean Zhao (Addgene plasmid # 20560 ; http://n2t.net/addgene:20560 ; RRID:Addgene_20560)
