[The description below was written by a language model from this plasmid's Addgene catalogue record.]
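Description:
pWZL Neo Myr Flag PCTK1 is a retroviral mammalian expression plasmid built on the Gateway-compatible destination vector pWZL-Neo-Myr-Flag-DEST. It is propagated in bacteria under ampicillin selection, in a recombination-deficient strain intended to limit rearrangement of the repeated retroviral sequences. Its copy number is not recorded. In mammalian cells, transduced or transfected populations are selected with G418 through the vector's neomycin resistance marker. No feature table accompanies the record, so the promoter driving the insert, the way the neomycin marker is expressed, the origin of replication and the exact layout of the viral elements are not stated.

The insert is the human open reading frame for PCTK1 (PCTAIRE protein kinase 1, transcript variant 3), now designated CDK16. It was first cloned into a Gateway entry vector and then moved into the destination backbone by an LR recombination reaction. This places the ORF in frame behind two N-terminal elements supplied by the backbone. The first is a myristoylation signal, which directs lipid modification and membrane targeting of the fusion protein, a strategy commonly used to promote kinase activation. The second is a Flag epitope for detection or immunoprecipitation.

The plasmid belongs to a library of myristoylated, Flag-tagged human kinase clones assembled for gain-of-function screening in a study of breast cancer oncogenes. It suits stable retroviral delivery and overexpression of a membrane-targeted kinase in mammalian cells. The depositors note that the gene's identity was verified but the clone was not fully sequenced, so minor mutations cannot be excluded.
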