>Addgene plasmid #20560 | pWZL Neo Myr Flag PCTK1 | addgene partial sequence | sequence record 26383 | 20560 with pWZL-Fwd
CTCCTTCTCTAGGCGCCGGCCGGATCCAGAATTCGCCACCATGGGGTCTTCAAAATCTAAACCAAAGGAC
CCCAGCCAGCGCCGGCGCAGGATCCGAGGTTACCTTGACTACAAAGACGATGACGACAAGCAATTGACAA
GTTTGTACAAAAAAGTTGGCATGGATCGGATGAAGAAGATCAAACGGCAGCTGTCAATGACACTCAGCTC
TGCACCAGAGATTGTGCACGAGGACTTGAAGATGGGGTCTGATGGGGAGAGTGACCAGGCTTCAGCCACG
TCCTCGGATGAGGTGCAGTCTCCAGTGAGAGTGCGTATGCGCAACCATCCCCCACGCAAGATCTCCACTG
AGGACATCAACAAGCGCCTATCACTACCAGCTGACATCCGGCTGCCTGAGGGCTACCTGGAGAAGCTGAC
CCTCAATAGCCCCATCTTTGACAAGCCCCTCAGCCGCCGCCTCCGTCGTGTCAGCCTATCTGAGATTGGC
TTTGGGAAACTGGAGACCTACATTAAGCTGGACAAACTGGGCGAGGGTACCTATGCCACCGTCTACAAAG
GCAAAAGCAAGCTCACAGACAACCTTGTGGCACTCAAGGAGATCAGACTGGAACATGAAGAGGGGGCACC
CTGCACCGCCATCCGGGAAGTGTCCCTGCTCAAGGACCTCAAACACGCCAACATCGTTACGCTACATGAC
ATTATCCACACGGAGAAGTCCCTC
